Addgene plasmid #194586: pRK5-mEGFP-DVL1-WT
Purpose: Mammalian Expression of mEGFP-DVL1 WT Fusion Protein
Depositing lab: Denes Hnisz. Depositing organization: Max Planck Institute for Molecular Genetics. Publication: Aberrant phase separation and nucleolar dysfunction in rare genetic diseases. Mensah MA, Niskanen H, Magalhaes AP, Basu S, Kircher M, Sczakiel HL, Reiter AMV, Elsner J, Meinecke P, Biskup S, Chung BHY, Dombrowsky G, Eckmann-Scholz C, Hitz MP, Hoischen A, Holterhus PM, Hulsemann W, Kahrizi K, Kalscheuer VM, Kan A, Krumbiegel M, Kurth I, Leubner J, Longardt AC, Moritz JD, Najmabadi H, Skipalova K, Snijders Blok L, Tzschach A, Wiedersberg E, Zenker M, Garcia-Cabau C, Buschow R, Salvatella X, Kraushar ML, Mundlos S, Caliebe A, Spielmann M, Horn D, Hnisz D. Nature. 2023 Feb;614(7948):564-571. doi: 10.1038/s41586-022-05682-1. Epub 2023 Feb 8. PubMed 36755093.
Backbone
  Vector backbone: pRK5
  Vector type: Mammalian Expression
Growth in bacteria
  Bacterial resistance: Ampicillin, 100 μg/mL
  Growth temperature: 37°C
  Growth strain: DH5alpha
  Copy number: High Copy
Gene/Insert
  Gene/Insert name: DVL1
  Species: H. sapiens (human)
  Entrez Gene: DVL1 (a.k.a. DRS2, DVL, DVL1L1, DVL1P1)
  Tag / fusion protein: mEGFP (N terminal on insert)
  Cloning method: Gibson Cloning
Terms and licenses: Academic/Nonprofit Terms; Industry Terms: Not Available to Industry
How to cite: pRK5-mEGFP-DVL1-WT was a gift from Denes Hnisz (Addgene plasmid # 194586 ; http://n2t.net/addgene:194586 ; RRID:Addgene_194586)
