[The description below was written by a language model from this plasmid's Addgene catalogue record and pLannotate feature annotations shown in this document.]
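Description:
pRK5-mEGFP-DVL1-WT is a 7.4 kb mammalian expression plasmid built on the pRK5 backbone that produces wild-type human DVL1 (Dishevelled 1) fused at its N terminus to monomeric EGFP. It is maintained in E. coli as a high-copy plasmid through a ColE1/pUC-type origin and selected with ampicillin via the bla (AmpR) gene. An M13 phage origin is also present, along with short remnants of lacZα, lacI, rop and bom sequences and a lac promoter/operator, all vestiges of the backbone's cloning history rather than functional parts of the expression unit. No mammalian selection marker is annotated, so the plasmid appears suited to transient transfection.

The expression cassette is driven by the human cytomegalovirus immediate early enhancer and promoter, followed by a fragment of CMV intron A and an SP6 phage promoter. The GFP coding region was labelled by the automated annotation as a SiriusGFP fragment, which is the closest database match to the mEGFP named in the catalogue entry. It is directly followed by the DVL1 open reading frame, and the transcript ends at an SV40 polyadenylation signal. A short fragment matching an immunoglobulin heavy chain signal sequence is annotated upstream of GFP, but it is only partial and is probably backbone-derived. An SV40 enhancer/early promoter region lies downstream of the cassette. The insert was assembled by Gibson cloning.

DVL1 is a cytoplasmic scaffold that relays Wnt signals from Frizzled receptors in both canonical and non-canonical pathways. The fluorescent fusion allows its localisation and assembly behaviour to be imaged in live or fixed cells. The associated study concerns aberrant phase separation and nucleolar dysfunction in rare genetic diseases, and the "WT" designation suggests that this construct is a wild-type reference for comparison with variant forms.
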