Features (pLannotate 1.2.2; 21 found; start..end, strand, type, name):
     14..393     +  enhancer       CMV enhancer: human cytomegalovirus immediate early enhancer
    394..597     +  promoter       CMV promoter: human cytomegalovirus (CMV) immediate early promoter
    733..776     +  intron         CMV intron (fragment): modified intron A from human cytomegalovirus
    828..846     +  promoter       SP6 promoter: promoter for bacteriophage SP6 RNA polymerase
    850..887     +  CDS            IgH signal sequence (fragment): signal sequence from the mouse immunoglobulin heavy chain variable region
    939..1653    +  CDS            SiriusGFP (fragment): enhanced GFP (EGFP) derivative that exhibits robust folding and enhanced photostability (Zhong et al., 2019) mammalian codon-optimized
   1659..3668    +  CDS            DVL1 (sequence partly withheld): DVL1_HUMAN - Experimental evidence at protein level: Swiss-Prot protein existence level 1. Participates in Wnt signaling by binding to the cytoplasmic C-terminus of frizzled family members and transducing the Wnt signal to down-stream effectors. Plays a role both in canonical and non-canonical Wnt signaling. Plays a role in the signal transduction pathways mediated by multiple Wnt genes. Required for LEF1 activation upon WNT1 and WNT3A signaling. DVL1 and PAK1 form a ternary complex with MUSK which is important for MUSK-dependent regulation of AChR clustering during the formation of the neurom
   3705..3839    +  polyA_signal   SV40 poly(A) signal: SV40 polyadenylation signal
   3908..4265    +  promoter       SV40 promoter: SV40 enhancer and early promoter
   4284..4438    +  CDS            lacZα (fragment): LacZα fragment of β-galactosidase; lacZ fragment
   4444..4495    -  misc_feature   bom (fragment): basis of mobility region from pBR322
   4514..4894    +  rep_origin     M13 ori (sequence partly withheld): M13 bacteriophage origin of replication; arrow indicates direction of (+) strand synthesis
   4970..5019    -  misc_feature   bom (fragment): basis of mobility region from pBR322
   5121..5156    -  CDS            rop (fragment): Rop protein, which maintains plasmids at low copy number; rop
   5251..5355    +  promoter       AmpR promoter: bla
   5356..6216    +  CDS            AmpR: β-lactamase; bla; confers resistance to ampicillin, carbenicillin, and related antibiotics
   6387..6975    +  rep_origin     ori: high-copy-number ColE1/pMB1/pBR322/pUC origin of replication
   7158..7250    +  CDS            lacI (fragment): lac repressor; lacI; The lac repressor binds to the lac operator to inhibit transcription in E. coli. This inhibition can be relieved by adding lactose or isopropyl-β-D-thiogalactopyranoside (IPTG).
   7263..7284    +  protein_bind   CAP binding site: CAP binding activates transcription in the presence of cAMP. E. coli catabolite activator protein
   7299..7329    +  promoter       lac promoter: promoter for the E. coli lac operon
   7337..7353    +  protein_bind   lac operator: The lac repressor binds to the lac operator to inhibit transcription in E. coli. This inhibition can be relieved by adding lactose or isopropyl-β-D-thiogalactopyranoside (IPTG). lac repressor encoded by lacI
>Addgene plasmid #194586 | pRK5-mEGFP-DVL1-WT | addgene full sequence | sequence record 385260 | Addgene NGS Result
TTCGAGCTCGCCCGACATTGATTATTGACTAGTTATTAATAGTAATCAATTACGGGGTCATTAGTTCATA
GCCCATATATGGAGTTCCGCGTTACATAACTTACGGTAAATGGCCCGCCTGGCTGACCGCCCAACGACCC
CCGCCCATTGACGTCAATAATGACGTATGTTCCCATAGTAACGCCAATAGGGACTTTCCATTGACGTCAA
TGGGTGGAGTATTTACGGTAAACTGCCCACTTGGCAGTACATCAAGTGTATCATATGCCAAGTACGCCCC
CTATTGACGTCAATGACGGTAAATGGCCCGCCTGGCATTATGCCCAGTACATGACCTTATGGGACTTTCC
TACTTGGCAGTACATCTACGTATTAGTCATCGCTATTACCATGGTGATGCGGTTTTGGCAGTACATCAAT
GGGCGTGGATAGCGGTTTGACTCACGGGGATTTCCAAGTCTCCACCCCATTGACGTCAATGGGAGTTTGT
TTTGGCACCAAAATCAACGGGACTTTCCAAAATGTCGTAACAACTCCGCCCCATTGACGCAAATGGGCGG
TAGGCGTGTACGGTGGGAGGTCTATATAAGCAGAGCTCGTTTAGTGAACCGTCAGATCGCCTGGAGACGC
CATCCACGCTGTTTTGACCTCCATAGAAGACACCGGGACCGATCCAGCCTCCGCGGCCGGGAACGGTGCA
TTGGAACGCGGATTCCCCGTGCCAAGAGTGACGTAAGTACCGCCTATAGAGTCTATAGGCCCACCCCCTT
GGCTTCGTTAGAACGCGGCTACAATTAATACATAACCTTATGTATCATACACATACGATTTAGGTGACAC
TATAGAATAACATCCACTTTGCCTTTCTCTCCACAGGTGTCCACTCCCAGGTCCAACTGCACCTCGGTTC
TATCGATTGAATTCGTACCGGTGCCACCATGGTGAGCAAGGGCGAGGAGCTGTTCACCGGGGTGGTGCCC
ATCCTGGTCGAGCTGGACGGCGACGTAAACGGCCACAAGTTCAGCGTGCGCGGCGAGGGCGAGGGCGATG
CCACCAACGGCAAGCTGACCCTGAAGTTCATCTGCACCACCGGCAAGCTGCCCGTGCCCTGGCCCACCCT
CGTGACCACCCTGACCTACGGCGTGCAGTGCTTCAGCCGCTACCCCGACCACATGAAGCAGCACGACTTC
TTCAAGTCCGCCATGCCCGAAGGCTACGTCCAGGAGCGCACCATCTCCTTCAAGGACGACGGCACCTACA
AGACCCGCGCCGAGGTGAAGTTCGAGGGCGACACCCTGGTGAACCGCATCGAGCTGAAGGGCATCGACTT
CAAGGAGGACGGCAACATCCTGGGGCACAAGCTGGAGTACAACTTCAACAGCCACAACGTCTATATCACG
GCCGACAAGCAGAAGAACGGCATCAAGGCGAACTTCAAGATCCGCCACAACGTCGAGGACGGCAGCGTGC
AGCTCGCCGACCACTACCAGCAGAACACCCCCATCGGCGACGGCCCCGTGCTGCTGCCCGACAACCACTA
CCTGAGCACCCAGTCCAAGCTGAGCAAAGACCCCAACGAGAAGCGCGATCACATGGTCCTGCTGGAGTTC
GTGACCGCCGCCGGGATCACTCTCGGCATGGACGAGCTGTACACGGCGATGGCGGAG
[237 nt withheld, positions 1668-1904]
CTGGCTGAGGGTGCTCACTCGGATGCGGGGTCCCAGGGCACGGACAGCCACACAGACCTGCCCCCGCCTC
TTGAGCGGACAGGCGGCATCGGGGACTCCCGGCCCCCCTCCTTCCACCCAAATGTGGCCAGCAGCCGTGA
CGGGATGGACAACGAGACAGGCACGGAGTCCATGGTCAGTCACCGGCGGGAGCGTGCCCGACGCCGGAAC
CGCGAGGAGGCCGCCCGGACCAATGGGCACCCAAGGGGAGACCGACGGCGGGATGTGGGGCTGCCCCCAG
ACAGCGCGTCCACCGCCCTCAGCAGCGAGCTTGAGTCCAGCAGCTTTGTGGACTCGGACGAGGATGGCAG
CACGAGCAGGCTCAGCAGCTCCACGGAGCAGAGCACCTCATCCAGACTCATCCGGAAGCACAAACGCCGG
CGGAGGAAGCAGCGCCTTCGGCAGGCGGACCGGGCCTCCTCCTTCAGCAGCATAACCGACTCCACCATGT
CCCTCAACATCGTCACTGTCACGCTCAACATGGAAAGACATCACTTTCTGGGCATCAGCATCGTGGGGCA
GAGCAACGACCGTGGAGACGGCGGCATCTACATTGGCTCCATCATGAAGGGCGGGGCTGTGGCCGCTGAC
GGCCGCATCGAGCCCGGCGACATGTTGCTGCAGGTGAATGACGTGAACTTTGAGAACATGAGCAATGACG
ATGCCGTGCGGGTGCTGCGGGAGATCGTTTCCCAGACGGGGCCCATCAGCCTCACTGTGGCCAAGTGCTG
GGACCCAACGCCCCGAAGCTACTTCACCGTCCCACGGGCTGACCCGGTGCGGCCCATCGACCCCGCCGCC
TGGCTGTCCCACACGGCGGCACTGACAGGAGCCCTGCCCCGCTACGAGCTGGAAGAGGCGCCGCTGACGG
TGAAGAGTGACATGAGCGCCGTCGTCCGGGTCATGCAGCTGCCCGATTCTGGGCTCGAAATTAGGGATAG
GATGTGGCTGAAAATTACTATAGCTAACGCAGTAATTGGCGCCGATGTCGTTGATTGGTTATATACCCAT
GTCGAAGGGTTTAAAGAAAGACGTGAAGCGAGGAAATATGCTTCTTCTCTCTTGAAACATGGGTTTCTTC
GCCATACCGTGAATAAAATCACTTTCTCAGAACAATGTTATTATGTGTTCGGAGACTTGTGTAGTAACTT
GGCTACATTAAATCTGAATTCAGGGTCATCTGGAACATCCGACCAAGATACCCTCGCTCCCTTGCCACAT
CCTGCCGCACCATGGCCCCTCGGGCAAGGTTATCCATATCAATATCCAGGGCCGCCGCCATGTTTTCCCC
CGGCTTATCAAGATCCTGGTTTCTCCTACGGTTCTGGTTCAACGGGATCTCAACAATCAGAGGGCTCCAA
GTCCAGCGGATCTACTCGCTCTTCACGAAGGGCACCTGGCAGGGAAAAGGAACGCCGAGCCGCAGGCGCT
GGCGGTAGCGGATCCGAGTCTGACCATACAGCTCCATCTGGCGTAGGATCCTCATGGAGAGAACGGCCCG
CAGGGCAACTGTCTAGAGGATCCAGTCCTAGAAGCCAAGCGAGCGCGACTGCACCCGGCCTTCCACCACC
TCATCCTACAACTAAAGCTTACACCGTTGTCGGTGGTCCGCCAGGCGGCCCGCCCGTGAGAGAACTCGCA
GCTGTGCCACCCGAGTTAACCGGATCAAGACAAAGCTTTCAAAAGGCTATGGGGAACCCCTGCGAGTTCT
TCGTGGACATCATGTGAAGTCGACCTGCAGAAGCTTGGCCGCCATGGCCCAACTTGTTTATTGCAGCTTA
TAATGGTTACAAATAAAGCAATAGCATCACAAATTTCACAAATAAAGCATTTTTTTCACTGCATTCTAGT
TGTGGTTTGTCCAAACTCATCAATGTATCTTATCATGTCTGGATCGGGAATTAATTCGGCGCAGCACCAT
GGCCTGAAATAACCTCTGAAAGAGGAACTTGGTTAGGTACCTTCTGAGGCGGAAAGAACCAGCTGTGGAA
TGTGTGTCAGTTAGGGTGTGGAAAGTCCCCAGGCTCCCCAGCAGGCAGAAGTATGCAAAGCATGCATCTC
AATTAGTCAGCAACCAGGTGTGGAAAGTCCCCAGGCTCCCCAGCAGGCAGAAGTATGCAAAGCATGCATC
TCAATTAGTCAGCAACCATAGTCCCGCCCCTAACTCCGCCCATCCCGCCCCTAACTCCGCCCAGTTCCGC
CCATTCTCCGCCCCATGGCTGACTAATTTTTTTTATTTATGCAGAGGCCGAGGCCGCCTCGGCCTCTGAG
CTATTCCAGAAGTAGTGAGGAGGCTTTTTTGGAGGCCTAGGCTTTTGCAAAAAGCTGTTAACAGCTTGGC
ACTGGCCGTCGTTTTACAACGTCGTGACTGGGAAAACCCTGGCGTTACCCAACTTAATCGCCTTGCAGCA
CATCCCCCTTTCGCCAGCTGGCGTAATAGCGAAGAGGCCCGCACCGATCGCCCTTCCCAACAGTTGCGCA
GCCTGAATGGCGAATGGCGCCTGATGCGGTATTTTCTCCTTACGCATCTGTGCGGTATTTCACACCGCAT
A
[142 nt withheld, positions 4496-4637]
C
[141 nt withheld, positions 4639-4779]
CCTTTGACGTTGGAGTCCACGTTCTTT
[37 nt withheld, positions 4807-4843]
ACCCTATCTCGGGCTATTCTTTTGATTTATAAGGGATTTTGCCGATTTCGGCCTATTGGTTAAAAAATGA
GCTGATTTAACAAAAATTTAACGCGAATTTTAACAAAATATTAACGTTTACAATTTTATGGTGCACTCTC
AGTACAATCTGCTCTGATGCCGCATAGTTAAGCCAGCCCCGACACCCGCCAACACCCGCTGACGCGCCCT
GACGGGCTTGTCTGCTCCCGGCATCCGCTTACAGACAAGCTGTGACCGTCTCCGGGAGCTGCATGTGTCA
GAGGTTTTCACCGTCATCACCGAAACGCGCGAGACGAAAGGGCCTCGTGATACGCCTATTTTTATAGGTT
AATGTCATGATAATAATGGTTTCTTAGACGTCAGGTGGCACTTTTCGGGGAAATGTGCGCGGAACCCCTA
TTTGTTTATTTTTCTAAATACATTCAAATATGTATCCGCTCATGAGACAATAACCCTGATAAATGCTTCA
ATAATATTGAAAAAGGAAGAGTATGAGTATTCAACATTTCCGTGTCGCCCTTATTCCCTTTTTTGCGGCA
TTTTGCCTTCCTGTTTTTGCTCACCCAGAAACGCTGGTGAAAGTAAAAGATGCTGAAGATCAGTTGGGTG
CACGAGTGGGTTACATCGAACTGGATCTCAACAGCGGTAAGATCCTTGAGAGTTTTCGCCCCGAAGAACG
TTTTCCAATGATGAGCACTTTTAAAGTTCTGCTATGTGGCGCGGTATTATCCCGTATTGACGCCGGGCAA
GAGCAACTCGGTCGCCGCATACACTATTCTCAGAATGACTTGGTTGAGTACTCACCAGTCACAGAAAAGC
ATCTTACGGATGGCATGACAGTAAGAGAATTATGCAGTGCTGCCATAACCATGAGTGATAACACTGCGGC
CAACTTACTTCTGACAACGATCGGAGGACCGAAGGAGCTAACCGCTTTTTTGCACAACATGGGGGATCAT
GTAACTCGCCTTGATCGTTGGGAACCGGAGCTGAATGAAGCCATACCAAACGACGAGCGTGACACCACGA
TGCCTGTAGCAATGGCAACAACGTTGCGCAAACTATTAACTGGCGAACTACTTACTCTAGCTTCCCGGCA
ACAATTAATAGACTGGATGGAGGCGGATAAAGTTGCAGGACCACTTCTGCGCTCGGCCCTTCCGGCTGGC
TGGTTTATTGCTGATAAATCTGGAGCCGGTGAGCGTGGGTCTCGCGGTATCATTGCAGCACTGGGGCCAG
ATGGTAAGCCCTCCCGTATCGTAGTTATCTACACGACGGGGAGTCAGGCAACTATGGATGAACGAAATAG
ACAGATCGCTGAGATAGGTGCCTCACTGATTAAGCATTGGTAACTGTCAGACCAAGTTTACTCATATATA
CTTTAGATTGATTTAAAACTTCATTTTTAATTTAAAAGGATCTAGGTGAAGATCCTTTTTGATAATCTCA
TGACCAAAATCCCTTAACGTGAGTTTTCGTTCCACTGAGCGTCAGACCCCGTAGAAAAGATCAAAGGATC
TTCTTGAGATCCTTTTTTTCTGCGCGTAATCTGCTGCTTGCAAACAAAAAAACCACCGCTACCAGCGGTG
GTTTGTTTGCCGGATCAAGAGCTACCAACTCTTTTTCCGAAGGTAACTGGCTTCAGCAGAGCGCAGATAC
CAAATACTGTTCTTCTAGTGTAGCCGTAGTTAGGCCACCACTTCAAGAACTCTGTAGCACCGCCTACATA
CCTCGCTCTGCTAATCCTGTTACCAGTGGCTGCTGCCAGTGGCGATAAGTCGTGTCTTACCGGGTTGGAC
TCAAGACGATAGTTACCGGATAAGGCGCAGCGGTCGGGCTGAACGGGGGGTTCGTGCACACAGCCCAGCT
TGGAGCGAACGACCTACACCGAACTGAGATACCTACAGCGTGAGCTATGAGAAAGCGCCACGCTTCCCGA
AGGGAGAAAGGCGGACAGGTATCCGGTAAGCGGCAGGGTCGGAACAGGAGAGCGCACGAGGGAGCTTCCA
GGGGGAAACGCCTGGTATCTTTATAGTCCTGTCGGGTTTCGCCACCTCTGACTTGAGCGTCGATTTTTGT
GATGCTCGTCAGGGGGGCGGAGCCTATGGAAAAACGCCAGCAACGCGGCCTTTTTACGGTTCCTGGCCTT
TTGCTGGCCTTTTGCTCACATGTTCTTTCCTGCGTTATCCCCTGATTCTGTGGATAACCGTATTACCGCC
TTTGAGTGAGCTGATACCGCTCGCCGCAGCCGAACGACCGAGCGCAGCGAGTCAGTGAGCGAGGAAGCGG
AAGAGCGCCCAATACGCAAACCGCCTCTCCCCGCGCGTTGGCCGATTCATTAATGCAGCTGGCACGACAG
GTTTCCCGACTGGAAAGCGGGCAGTGAGCGCAACGCAATTAATGTGAGTTAGCTCACTCATTAGGCACCC
CAGGCTTTACACTTTATGCTTCCGGCTCGTATGTTGTGTGGAATTGTGAGCGGATAACAATTTCACACAG
GAAACAGCTATGACATGATTACGAATTAA
